Addgene plasmid #56061: mKate-H4-23
Purpose: Localization: Nucleus/Histones, Excitation: 488, Emission: 635
Depositing lab: Michael Davidson. Depositing organization: Florida State University, Tallahassee.
Backbone
  Vector backbone: mKate
  Backbone size w/o insert (bp): 4750
  Vector type: Mammalian Expression
  Selectable markers: Neomycin (select with G418)
Growth in bacteria
  Bacterial resistance: Kanamycin, 50 μg/mL
  Growth temperature: 37°C
  Growth strain: DH5alpha
  Copy number: High Copy
Gene/Insert
  Gene/Insert name: H4 (alt names: Human Histone H4; NM_021968.3)
  Species: H. sapiens (human)
  Entrez Gene: HIST1H4J (a.k.a. H4/e, H4F2iv, H4FE, dJ160A22.2)
  Promoter: CMV
  Tag / fusion protein: mKate
  Cloning method: Unknown
  Sequencing primers: 5′ CMV-F; 3′ SV40pA-R
Terms and licenses: Academic/Nonprofit Terms; Industry Terms
Depositor comments: . Excitation = 488; Emission = 635
How to cite: mKate-H4-23 was a gift from Michael Davidson (Addgene plasmid # 56061 ; http://n2t.net/addgene:56061 ; RRID:Addgene_56061)
