[The description below was written by a language model from this plasmid's Addgene catalogue record and the feature table of its GenBank file.]
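Description:
mKate-H4-23 is a mammalian expression plasmid that produces human histone H4 (HIST1H4J) fused to the far-red fluorescent protein mKate, giving a live-cell marker for chromatin and the nucleus. It is built on an mKate backbone of about 4.75 kb without the insert. Expression is driven by the CMV promoter, a strong constitutive promoter in most mammalian cell lines, and the listed 3′ sequencing primer indicates an SV40 polyadenylation signal downstream of the fusion. The plasmid is maintained at high copy in E. coli under kanamycin selection, and a neomycin resistance marker allows G418 selection of stably transfected mammalian cells. The origin of replication is not stated in the record.

The available sequence record covers only an 1,158 bp portion of the plasmid. It annotates a multiple cloning site followed by a Kozak consensus and a roughly 714 bp mammalian codon-optimised coding sequence labelled as TagRFP, a monomeric red protein derived from Entacmaea quadricolor. mKate comes from the same protein lineage, so this label most likely reflects automated annotation of the mKate open reading frame. The H4 coding sequence is not annotated in this fragment. The position of the cloning site upstream of the fluorescent protein would be consistent with H4 at the N-terminus of the fusion, but the record does not state the orientation, the linker or the cloning method.

The catalogue lists excitation at 488 nm and emission at 635 nm. The construct is typically used for fluorescence imaging of histone and nuclear localisation, for example to follow chromatin during cell division or as a nuclear reference in multicolour experiments.
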