LOCUS       Exported 1158 bp ds-DNA linear SYN 23-MAY-2021
DEFINITION  Localization: Nucleus/Histones, Excitation: 488, Emission: 635.
ACCESSION   .
VERSION     .
KEYWORDS    mKate-H4-23
SOURCE      synthetic DNA construct
  ORGANISM  synthetic DNA construct
REFERENCE   1 (bases 1 to 1158)
  TITLE     Davidson Red fluorescent proteins
REFERENCE   2 (bases 1 to 1158)
  AUTHORS   .
  TITLE     Direct Submission
  JOURNAL   Exported May 23, 2021 from SnapGene Server 1.1.58
            http://www.snapgene.com
FEATURES             Location/Qualifiers
     source          1..1158
                     /organism="synthetic DNA construct"
                     /mol_type="other DNA"
     misc_feature    337..389
                     /label=MCS
                     /note="multiple cloning site"
     regulatory      397..406
                     /regulatory_class="other"
                     /note="vertebrate consensus sequence for strong initiation
                     of translation (Kozak, 1987)"
     CDS             403..1116
                     /codon_start=1
                     /product="monomeric derivative of red fluorescent protein
                     from Entacmaea quadricolor (Merzlyak et al., 2007)"
                     /label=TagRFP
                     /note="mammalian codon-optimized"
                     /translation="MVSKGEELIKENMHMKLYMEGTVNNHHFKCTSEGEGKPYEGTQTM
                     RIKVVEGGPLPFAFDILATSFMYGSKTFINHTQGIPDFFKQSFPEGFTWERVTTYEDGG
                     VLTATQDTSLQDGCLIYNVKIRGVNFPSNGPVMQKKTLGWEASTEMLYPADGGLEGRSD
                     MALKLVGGGHLICNLKTTYRSKKPAKNLKMPGVYYVDRRLERIKEADKETYVEQHEVAV
                     ARYCDLPSKLGHKLN"
ORIGIN
        1 acgtcagatc cgctagccgc caccnnnnnn nnnnnnnnnn nnnnnnnnnn nnnnnnnnnn
       61 nnnnnnnnnn nnnnnnnnnn nnnnnnnnnn nnnnnnnnnn nnnnnnnnnn nnnnnnnnnn
      121 nnnnnnnnnn nnnnnnnnnn nnnnnnnnnn nnnnnnnnnn nnnnnnnnnn nnnnnnnnnn
      181 nnnnnnnnnn nnnnnnnnnn nnnnnnnnnn nnnnnnnnnn nnnnnnnnnn nnnnnnnnnn
      241 nnnnnnnnnn nnnnnnnnnn nnnnnnnnnn nnnnnnnnnn nnnnnnnnnn nnnnnnnnnn
      301 nnnnnnnnnn nnnnnnnnnn nnnnnnnnnn nnngatctcg agctcaagct tcgaattctg
      361 cagtcgacgg taccgcgggc ccgggatcca ccggtcgcca ccatggtgtc taagggcgaa
      421 gagctgatta aggagaacat gcacatgaag ctgtacatgg agggcaccgt gaacaaccac
      481 cacttcaagt gcacatccga gggcgaaggc aagccctacg agggcaccca gaccatgaga
      541 atcaaggtgg tcgagggcgg ccctctcccc ttcgccttcg acatcctggc taccagcttc
      601 atgtacggca gcaaaacctt catcaaccac acccagggca tccccgactt ctttaagcag
      661 tccttccctg agggcttcac atgggagaga gtcaccacat acgaagacgg gggcgtgctg
      721 accgctaccc aggacaccag cctccaggac ggctgcctca tctacaacgt caagatcaga
      781 ggggtgaact tcccatccaa cggccctgtg atgcagaaga aaacactcgg ctgggaggcc
      841 tccaccgaga tgctgtaccc cgctgacggc ggcctggaag gcagaagcga catggccctg
      901 aagctcgtgg gcgggggcca cctgatctgc aacttgaaga ccacatacag atccaagaaa
      961 cccgctaaga acctcaagat gcccggcgtc tactatgtgg acagaagact ggaaagaatc
     1021 aaggaggccg acaaagagac ctacgtcgag cagcacgagg tggctgtggc cagatactgc
     1081 gacctcccta gcaaactggg gcacaaactt aattgagcgg ccgcgactct agatcataat
     1141 cagccatacc acattgag
//
