>Addgene plasmid #56061 | mKate-H4-23 | addgene partial sequence | sequence record 119375 | mTagBFP-R 5'-gtgccctccatgtacagctt-3'
GCCCTTAGACACCATGGTGGCGACCGGTGGATCCCGGGCCCGCGGTACCGTCGACTGCAGAATTCGAAGC
TTGAGCTCGAGATC
[309 nt withheld, positions 85-393]
GGTGGCGGCTAGCGGATCTGACGGTTCACTAAACCAGCTCTGCTTATATAGACCTCCCACCGTACACGCC
TACCGCCCATTTGCGTCAATGGGGCGGAGTTGTTACGACATTTTGGAAAGTCCCGTTGATTTTGGTGCCA
AAACAAACTCCCATTGACGTCAATGGGGTGGAGACTTGGAAATCCCCGTGAGTCAAACCGCTATCCACGC
CCATTGATGTACTGCCAAAACCGCATCACCATGGTAATAGCGATGACTAATACGTAGATGTACTGCCAAG
TAGGAAAGTCCCATAAGGTCATGTACTGGGCATAATGCCAGGCGGGCCATTTACCGTCATTGACGTCAAT
AGGGGGCGTACTTGGCATATGATACACTTGATGTACTGCCAAGTGGGCAGTTTACCGTAAATACTCCACC
CATTGACGTCAATGGAAAAGTCCCTATTGGCGTTACTATGGGAACATACGTCATTATTGACGTCAATGGG
CG
